Addgene plasmid #194318: pGTag Hygro BFP nLAP +1
Purpose: CRISPR/Cas9-mediated generic protein tagging
Depositing lab: Frank Schnütgen. Depositing organization: Goethe-Universitaet Frankfurt am Main. Publication: CRISPR/Cas9-mediated generic protein tagging in mammalian cells. Thone FMB, Kurrle NS, von Melchner H, Schnutgen F. Methods. 2019 Jul 15;164-165:59-66. doi: 10.1016/j.ymeth.2019.02.018. Epub 2019 Feb 22. PubMed 30797903.
Backbone
  Vector backbone: pBluescript KS-
  Total vector size (bp): 5392
  Vector type: Bacterial cloning vector
  Selectable markers: Hygromycin
Growth in bacteria
  Bacterial resistance: Ampicillin, 100 μg/mL
  Growth temperature: 37°C
  Growth strain: NEB Stable
  Copy number: High Copy
Gene/Insert
  Gene/Insert name: Hygro-P2A-nLAP(BFP)
  Insert size (bp): 2052
  Cloning method: Restriction Enzyme; 5′ cloning site SalI (not destroyed); 3′ cloning site XhoI (not destroyed)
  Sequencing primers: 5′ M13 forward; 3′ M13 reverse
Terms and licenses: Academic/Nonprofit Terms; Industry Terms: Not Available to Industry
How to cite: pGTag Hygro BFP nLAP +1 was a gift from Frank Schnütgen (Addgene plasmid # 194318 ; http://n2t.net/addgene:194318 ; RRID:Addgene_194318)
