[The description below was written by a language model from this plasmid's Addgene catalogue record and pLannotate feature annotations shown in this document.]
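Description:
pGTag Hygro BFP nLAP +1 is a high-copy donor plasmid built on the pBluescript KS- bacterial cloning backbone for CRISPR/Cas9-mediated generic tagging of proteins in mammalian cells. It is propagated in E. coli through the ColE1/pUC-type origin and selected with ampicillin via the β-lactamase gene. The backbone also retains an f1 origin, flanking T7 and T3 promoters, lac regulatory elements and remnants of lacZα and the multiple cloning site.

The payload, cloned between SalI and XhoI, is a roughly 2 kb Hygro-P2A-nLAP(BFP) cassette. The annotation shows a hygromycin phosphotransferase (hph) coding sequence followed by a P2A ribosome-skipping peptide and TagBFP, all in the same orientation. No mammalian promoter is annotated upstream of hph, which fits a design in which the cassette depends on in-frame integration into an expressed target gene. In that case the endogenous promoter would drive hygromycin resistance, and P2A would release the resistance enzyme from the downstream BFP-containing tag fused to the target protein. About 260 bp between TagBFP and the 3′ cloning site is unannotated and presumably carries the rest of the nLAP tag. The record does not define nLAP, although the name suggests an N-terminal localization and affinity purification tag. The "+1" in the name most likely marks one of a set of reading-frame variants, but this is not stated either.

Upstream of the cassette lie a human U6 promoter and an S. pyogenes gRNA scaffold, so the plasmid also expresses a guide RNA. The record does not give its target. No Cas9 gene is annotated, so the nuclease must be supplied separately.
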