Features (pLannotate 1.2.2; 18 found; start..end, strand, type, name):
     34..52      +  promoter       T7 promoter: promoter for bacteriophage T7 RNA polymerase
     98..332     +  promoter       U6 promoter: RNA polymerase III promoter for human U6 snRNA
    361..436     +  misc_RNA       gRNA scaffold: guide RNA scaffold for the Streptococcus pyogenes CRISPR/Cas9 system
    472..488     +  misc_feature   MCS (fragment): pBluescript multiple cloning site
    530..1552    +  CDS            hph: KHYB_ECOLX - Experimental evidence at protein level: Swiss-Prot protein existence level 1. The aminoglycoside phosphotransferases achieve inactivation of their antibiotic substrates by phosphorylation. Only phosphorylates hygromycin and closely related compounds such as demethyl analogs and destomycin. From Escherichia coli.
   1559..1611    +  CDS            P2A (fragment): 2A peptide from porcine teschovirus-1 polyprotein Eukaryotic ribosomes fail to insert a peptide bond between the Gly and Pro residues, yielding separate polypeptides.
   1616..2314    +  CDS            TagBFP: TagBFP is a basic (constitutively fluorescent) blue fluorescent protein published in 2008, derived from Entacmaea quadricolor. It is reported to be a very rapidly-maturing monomer with very low acid sensitivity.
   2579..2599    +  misc_feature   MCS (fragment): pBluescript multiple cloning site
   2612..2630    -  promoter       T3 promoter: promoter for bacteriophage T3 RNA polymerase
   2675..2691    -  protein_bind   lac operator: The lac repressor binds to the lac operator to inhibit transcription in E. coli. This inhibition can be relieved by adding lactose or isopropyl-β-D-thiogalactopyranoside (IPTG). lac repressor encoded by lacI
   2699..2729    -  promoter       lac promoter: promoter for the E. coli lac operon
   2744..2765    -  protein_bind   CAP binding site: CAP binding activates transcription in the presence of cAMP. E. coli catabolite activator protein
   2778..2870    -  CDS            lacI (fragment): lac repressor; lacI; The lac repressor binds to the lac operator to inhibit transcription in E. coli. This inhibition can be relieved by adding lactose or isopropyl-β-D-thiogalactopyranoside (IPTG).
   3053..3641    -  rep_origin     ori: high-copy-number ColE1/pMB1/pBR322/pUC origin of replication
   3812..4672    -  CDS            AmpR: β-lactamase; bla; confers resistance to ampicillin, carbenicillin, and related antibiotics
   4673..4777    -  promoter       AmpR promoter: bla
   4804..5232    +  rep_origin     f1 ori (sequence partly withheld): f1 bacteriophage origin of replication; arrow indicates direction of (+) strand synthesis
   5263..26      -  CDS            lacZα (fragment) (across the origin): LacZα fragment of β-galactosidase; lacZ fragment
>Addgene plasmid #194318 | pGTag Hygro BFP nLAP +1 | addgene full sequence | sequence record 384076 | Addgene NGS Result
CGACGTTGTAAAACGACGGCCAGTGAGCGCGCGTAATACGACTCACTATAGGGCGAATTGGAGCTACCCG
CATTACCCTGTTATCCCTAAGATCCGACTATTTCCCATGATTCCTTCATATTTGCATATACGATACAAGG
CTGTTAGAGAGATAATTAGAATTAATTTGACTGTAAACACAAAGATATTAGTACAAAATACGTGACGTAG
AAAGTAATAATTTCTTGGGTAGTTTGCAGTTTTAAAATTATGTTTTAAAATGGACTATCATATGCTTACC
GTAACTTGAAAGTATTTCGATTTCTTGGCTTTATATATCTTGTGGAAAGGACGAAACACCGGTATGTCGG
GAACCTCTCCGTTTTAGAGCTAGAAATAGCAAGTTAAAATAAGGCTAGTCCGTTATCAACTTGAAAAAGT
GGCACCGAGTCGGTGCTTTTTTGAATTCAGATCTTACATTTCAGGACATCTAGCTTATCGATACCGTCAT
CTACTTTAGGTATGTCGGGAACCTCTCCAGGGTACCACCATGAAAAAGCCTGAACTCACCGCGACGTCTG
TCGAGAAGTTTCTGATCGAAAAGTTCGACAGCGTCTCCGACCTGATGCAGCTCTCGGAGGGCGAAGAATC
TCGTGCTTTCAGCTTCGATGTAGGAGGGCGTGGATATGTCCTGCGGGTAAATAGCTGCGCCGATGGTTTC
TACAAAGATCGTTATGTTTATCGGCACTTTGCATCGGCCGCGCTCCCGATTCCGGAAGTGCTTGACATTG
GGGAATTCAGCGAGAGCCTGACCTATTGCATCTCCCGCCGTGCACAGGGTGTCACGTTGCAAGACCTGCC
TGAAACCGAACTGCCCGCTGTTCTGCAGCCGGTCGCGGAGGCCATGGATGCGATCGCTGCGGCCGATCTT
AGCCAGACGAGCGGGTTCGGCCCATTCGGACCGCAAGGAATCGGTCAATACACTACATGGCGTGATTTCA
TATGCGCGATTGCTGATCCCCATGTGTATCACTGGCAAACTGTGATGGACGACACCGTCAGTGCGTCCGT
CGCGCAGGCTCTCGATGAGCTGATGCTTTGGGCCGAGGACTGCCCCGAAGTCCGGCACCTCGTGCACGCG
GATTTCGGCTCCAACAATGTCCTGACGGACAATGGCCGCATAACAGCGGTCATTGACTGGAGCGAGGCGA
TGTTCGGGGATTCCCAATACGAGGTCGCCAACATCTTCTTCTGGAGGCCGTGGTTGGCTTGTATGGAGCA
GCAGACGCGCTACTTCGAGCGGAGGCATCCGGAGCTTGCAGGATCGCCGCGGCTCCGGGCGTATATGCTC
CGCATTGGTCTTGACCAACTCTATCAGAGCTTGGTTGACGGCAATTTCGATGATGCAGCTTGGGCGCAGG
GTCGATGCGACGCAATCGTCCGATCCGGAGCCGGGACTGTCGGGCGTACACAAATCGCCCGCAGAAGCGC
GGCCGTCTGGACCGATGGCTGTGTAGAAGTACTCGCCGATAGTGGAAACCGACGCCCCAGCACTCGTCCG
AGGGCAAAGGAACGCGGAGCCACGAACTTCTCTCTGTTAAAGCAAGCAGGAGATGTTGAAGAAAACCCCG
GGCCCATGAGCGAGCTGATTAAGGAGAACATGCACATGAAGCTGTACATGGAGGGCACCGTGGACAACCA
TCACTTCAAGTGCACATCCGAGGGCGAAGGCAAGCCCTACGAGGGCACCCAGACCATGAGAATCAAGGTG
GTCGAGGGCGGCCCTCTCCCCTTCGCCTTCGACATCCTGGCTACTAGCTTCCTCTACGGCAGCAAGACCT
TCATCAACCACACCCAGGGCATCCCCGACTTCTTCAAGCAGTCCTTCCCTGAGGGCTTCACATGGGAGAG
AGTCACCACATACGAAGACGGGGGCGTGCTGACCGCTACCCAGGACACCAGCCTCCAGGACGGCTGCCTC
ATCTACAACGTCAAGATCAGAGGGGTGAACTTCACATCCAACGGCCCTGTGATGCAGAAGAAAACACTCG
GCTGGGAGGCCTTCACCGAGACGCTGTACCCCGCTGACGGCGGCCTGGAAGGCAGAAACGACATGGCCCT
GAAGCTCGTGGGCGGGAGCCATCTGATCGCAAACATCAAGACCACATATAGATCCAAGAAACCCGCTAAG
AACCTCAAGATGCCTGGCGTCTACTATGTGGACTACAGACTGGAAAGAATCAAGGAGGCCAACAACGAGA
CCTACGTCGAGCAGCACGAGGTGGCAGTGGCCAGATACTGCGACCTCCCTAGCAAACTGGGGCACAAGCT
TAATAGCAGCGGCCCCAGCGGCAGCAGCAGCCTGGAAGTGCTGTTCCAGGGCCCCCTGAGCAGCTCTGGC
CCCTCTGGCAGCGCCGCCAAGTTCAAAGAAACAGCTGCTGCTAAATTCGAGCGGCAGCACATGGACAGCG
GAGGAGGAGGCGAGAACCTGTACTTTCAGGGAGGCGGAGGCGGAGGGGACTATAAGGACGACGACGACAA
GCTGACCGACGACCTGCCCAGGGCCTCGTTGGTATGTCGGGAACCTCTCCAGGGATGTCTCGAGGGGGGG
CCCGGTACCCAGCTTTTGTTCCCTTTAGTGAGGGTTAATTGCGCGCTTGGCGTAATCATGGTCATAGCTG
TTTCCTGTGTGAAATTGTTATCCGCTCACAATTCCACACAACATACGAGCCGGAAGCATAAAGTGTAAAG
CCTGGGGTGCCTAATGAGTGAGCTAACTCACATTAATTGCGTTGCGCTCACTGCCCGCTTTCCAGTCGGG
AAACCTGTCGTGCCAGCTGCATTAATGAATCGGCCAACGCGCGGGGAGAGGCGGTTTGCGTATTGGGCGC
TCTTCCGCTTCCTCGCTCACTGACTCGCTGCGCTCGGTCGTTCGGCTGCGGCGAGCGGTATCAGCTCACT
CAAAGGCGGTAATACGGTTATCCACAGAATCAGGGGATAACGCAGGAAAGAACATGTGAGCAAAAGGCCA
GCAAAAGGCCAGGAACCGTAAAAAGGCCGCGTTGCTGGCGTTTTTCCATAGGCTCCGCCCCCCTGACGAG
CATCACAAAAATCGACGCTCAAGTCAGAGGTGGCGAAACCCGACAGGACTATAAAGATACCAGGCGTTTC
CCCCTGGAAGCTCCCTCGTGCGCTCTCCTGTTCCGACCCTGCCGCTTACCGGATACCTGTCCGCCTTTCT
CCCTTCGGGAAGCGTGGCGCTTTCTCATAGCTCACGCTGTAGGTATCTCAGTTCGGTGTAGGTCGTTCGC
TCCAAGCTGGGCTGTGTGCACGAACCCCCCGTTCAGCCCGACCGCTGCGCCTTATCCGGTAACTATCGTC
TTGAGTCCAACCCGGTAAGACACGACTTATCGCCACTGGCAGCAGCCACTGGTAACAGGATTAGCAGAGC
GAGGTATGTAGGCGGTGCTACAGAGTTCTTGAAGTGGTGGCCTAACTACGGCTACACTAGAAGAACAGTA
TTTGGTATCTGCGCTCTGCTGAAGCCAGTTACCTTCGGAAAAAGAGTTGGTAGCTCTTGATCCGGCAAAC
AAACCACCGCTGGTAGCGGTGGTTTTTTTGTTTGCAAGCAGCAGATTACGCGCAGAAAAAAAGGATCTCA
AGAAGATCCTTTGATCTTTTCTACGGGGTCTGACGCTCAGTGGAACGAAAACTCACGTTAAGGGATTTTG
GTCATGAGATTATCAAAAAGGATCTTCACCTAGATCCTTTTAAATTAAAAATGAAGTTTTAAATCAATCT
AAAGTATATATGAGTAAACTTGGTCTGACAGTTACCAATGCTTAATCAGTGAGGCACCTATCTCAGCGAT
CTGTCTATTTCGTTCATCCATAGTTGCCTGACTCCCCGTCGTGTAGATAACTACGATACGGGAGGGCTTA
CCATCTGGCCCCAGTGCTGCAATGATACCGCGAGACCCACGCTCACCGGCTCCAGATTTATCAGCAATAA
ACCAGCCAGCCGGAAGGGCCGAGCGCAGAAGTGGTCCTGCAACTTTATCCGCCTCCATCCAGTCTATTAA
TTGTTGCCGGGAAGCTAGAGTAAGTAGTTCGCCAGTTAATAGTTTGCGCAACGTTGTTGCCATTGCTACA
GGCATCGTGGTGTCACGCTCGTCGTTTGGTATGGCTTCATTCAGCTCCGGTTCCCAACGATCAAGGCGAG
TTACATGATCCCCCATGTTGTGCAAAAAAGCGGTTAGCTCCTTCGGTCCTCCGATCGTTGTCAGAAGTAA
GTTGGCCGCAGTGTTATCACTCATGGTTATGGCAGCACTGCATAATTCTCTTACTGTCATGCCATCCGTA
AGATGCTTTTCTGTGACTGGTGAGTACTCAACCAAGTCATTCTGAGAATAGTGTATGCGGCGACCGAGTT
GCTCTTGCCCGGCGTCAATACGGGATAATACCGCGCCACATAGCAGAACTTTAAAAGTGCTCATCATTGG
AAAACGTTCTTCGGGGCGAAAACTCTCAAGGATCTTACCGCTGTTGAGATCCAGTTCGATGTAACCCACT
CGTGCACCCAACTGATCTTCAGCATCTTTTACTTTCACCAGCGTTTCTGGGTGAGCAAAAACAGGAAGGC
AAAATGCCGCAAAAAAGGGAATAAGGGCGACACGGAAATGTTGAATACTCATACTCTTCCTTTTTCAATA
TTATTGAAGCATTTATCAGGGTTATTGTCTCATGAGCGGATACATATTTGAATGTATTTAGAAAAATAAA
CAAATAGGGGTTCCGCGCACATTTCCCCGAAAAGTGCCACCTG
[124 nt withheld, positions 4804-4927]
C
[91 nt withheld, positions 4929-5019]
A
[49 nt withheld, positions 5021-5069]
CCTTTGACGTTGGAGTCCACGTTCTTT
[37 nt withheld, positions 5097-5133]
ACCCTATCTCGGTCTATTCTTTTGATTTATAAGGGATTTTGCCGATTTCGGCCTATTGGTTAAAAAATGA
GCTGATTTAACAAAAATTTAACGCGAATTTTAACAAAATATTAACGCTTACAATTTCCATTCGCCATTCA
GGCTGCGCAACTGTTGGGAAGGGCGATCGGTGCGGGCCTCTTCGCTATTACGCCAGCTGGCGAAAGGGGG
ATGTGCTGCAAGGCGATTAAGTTGGGTAACGCCAGGGTTTTCCCAGTCA
